Addgene plasmid #74676: pAmtR-A1
Purpose: AmtR-A1 gate
Depositing lab: Christopher Voigt. Depositing organization: Massachusetts Institute of Technology. Publication: Genetic circuit design automation. Nielsen AA, Der BS, Shin J, Vaidyanathan P, Paralanov V, Strychalski EA, Ross D, Densmore D, Voigt CA. Science. 2016 Apr 1;352(6281):aac7341. doi: 10.1126/science.aac7341. PubMed 27034378.
Backbone
  Vector backbone: pAN801
  Backbone manufacturer: Alec Nielsen
  Backbone size w/o insert (bp): 3930
  Total vector size (bp): 5786
  Vector type: Bacterial Expression
Growth in bacteria
  Bacterial resistance: Kanamycin, 50 μg/mL
  Growth temperature: 37°C
  Growth strain: DH5alpha
  Copy number: Low Copy
Gene/Insert
  Gene/Insert name: PTac-RBSA1-AmtR-PAmtR-YFP
  Species: E. coli
  Insert size (bp): 1856
Terms and licenses: Academic/Nonprofit Terms; Industry Terms: Not Available to Industry
How to cite: pAmtR-A1 was a gift from Christopher Voigt (Addgene plasmid # 74676 ; http://n2t.net/addgene:74676 ; RRID:Addgene_74676)
