[The description below was written by a language model from this plasmid's Addgene catalogue record and pLannotate feature annotations shown in this document.]
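Description:
pAmtR-A1 is a 5,786 bp bacterial expression plasmid built on the pAN801 backbone and used to characterise a single repressor-based logic gate (the "AmtR-A1 gate") for automated genetic circuit design in E. coli. It replicates from a p15A origin, which pLannotate describes as medium copy although the catalogue lists the plasmid as low copy, and it is selected with kanamycin through the aph(3')-Ia KanR gene. Short matches to RSF ori and bom near the origin, and small fragments of a tet promoter and tetracycline efflux gene at the far end, appear to be partial homology hits or backbone remnants rather than functional parts.

The 1,856 bp insert is recorded as PTac-RBSA1-AmtR-PAmtR-YFP. A tac promoter with a symmetric lac operator drives a transcript that begins with a hammerhead-type ribozyme. Such ribozymes are commonly placed there as insulators that cleave off promoter-derived 5' leader sequence, so that translation is independent of the upstream promoter. The A1 ribosome binding site and AmtR repressor coding sequence follow according to the insert name. Neither these nor the PAmtR promoter were recognised by the automated annotation, and they presumably occupy the unannotated interval before the second ribozyme. That sTRSV hammerhead ribozyme precedes an EYFP reporter.

The backbone also carries lacI under its own promoter, followed by tetR. LacI keeps the tac promoter off until IPTG is added. Induction then raises AmtR levels, which should repress PAmtR and lower YFP output, giving inverter (NOT gate) behaviour. Titrating the inducer while measuring fluorescence lets users map the gate's response function. The record does not state a role for TetR in this construct.
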