Features (pLannotate 1.2.2; 15 found; start..end, strand, type, name):
      1..23      -  rep_origin     RSF ori (fragment): Plasmids containing the RSF 1030 origin of replication can be propagated in E. coli cells that contain additional plasmids with compatible origins.
     40..66      +  misc_feature   bom (fragment): basis of mobility region from pBR322
    165..220     -  rep_origin     RSF ori (fragment): Plasmids containing the RSF 1030 origin of replication can be propagated in E. coli cells that contain additional plasmids with compatible origins.
    308..852     -  rep_origin     p15A ori: Plasmids containing the medium-copy-number p15A origin of replication can be propagated in E. coli cells that contain a second plasmid with the ColE1 origin.
    941..1756    -  CDS            KanR: aminoglycoside phosphotransferase; aph(3')-Ia; confers resistance to kanamycin in bacteria or G418 (Geneticin®) in eukaryotes
   1878..1906    +  promoter       tac promoter: strong E. coli promoter; hybrid between the trp and lac UV5 promoters
   1912..1931    +  protein_bind   lac operator (symmetric): The lac repressor binds to the lac operator to inhibit transcription in E. coli. This inhibition can be relieved by adding lactose or isopropyl-β-D-thiogalactopyranoside (IPTG). The symmetric lac operator was optimized for tight binding of lac repressor. lac repressor encoded by lacI
   1931..1985    +  ncRNA          Hammerhead 3 (fragment): Accession: RF00008 - Hammerhead ribozyme (type III)
   2837..2886    +  misc_RNA       sTRSV HHRz: hammerhead ribozyme from the tobacco ringspot virus satellite RNA (Khvorova et al., 2003)
   2936..3655    +  CDS            EYFP: enhanced YFP mammalian codon-optimized
   3729..3802    +  promoter       lacI promoter (fragment): lacI
   3803..4882    +  CDS            lacI: LACI_ECOLI - Experimental evidence at protein level: Swiss-Prot protein existence level 1. Repressor of the lactose operon. Binds allolactose as an inducer. From Escherichia coli (strain K12).
   4904..5524    +  CDS            tetR: TETR2_ECOLX - Experimental evidence at protein level: Swiss-Prot protein existence level 1. TetR is the repressor of the tetracycline resistance element; its N-terminal region forms a helix-turn-helix structure and binds DNA. Binding of tetracycline to TetR reduces the repressor affinity for the tetracycline resistance gene (tetA) promoter operator sites. From Escherichia coli.
   5620..5638    -  promoter       tet promoter (fragment): E. coli promoter for tetracycline efflux protein gene
   5648..5768    +  CDS            TcR (fragment): tetracycline efflux protein; tet; confers resistance to tetracycline
>Addgene plasmid #74676 | pAmtR-A1 | depositor full sequence | sequence record 141100 | Full plasmid
GCTTCCTCGCTCACTGACTCGCTGCACGAGGCAGACCTCAGCGCTAGCGGAGTGTATACTGGCTTACTAT
GTTGGCACTGATGAGGGTGTCAGTGAAGTGCTTCATGTGGCAGGAGAAAAAAGGCTGCACCGGTGCGTCA
GCAGAATATGTGATACAGGATATATTCCGCTTCCTCGCTCACTGACTCGCTACGCTCGGTCGTTCGACTG
CGGCGAGCGGAAATGGCTTACGAACGGGGCGGAGATTTCCTGGAAGATGCCAGGAAGATACTTAACAGGG
AAGTGAGAGGGCCGCGGCAAAGCCGTTTTTCCATAGGCTCCGCCCCCCTGACAAGCATCACGAAATCTGA
CGCTCAAATCAGTGGTGGCGAAACCCGACAGGACTATAAAGATACCAGGCGTTTCCCCTGGCGGCTCCCT
CGTGCGCTCTCCTGTTCCTGCCTTTCGGTTTACCGGTGTCATTCCGCTGTTATGGCCGCGTTTGTCTCAT
TCCACGCCTGACACTCAGTTCCGGGTAGGCAGTTCGCTCCAAGCTGGACTGTATGCACGAACCCCCCGTT
CAGTCCGACCGCTGCGCCTTATCCGGTAACTATCGTCTTGAGTCCAACCCGGAAAGACATGCAAAAGCAC
CACTGGCAGCAGCCACTGGTAATTGATTTAGAGGAGTTAGTCTTGAAGTCATGCGCCGGTTAAGGCTAAA
CTGAAAGGACAAGTTTTGGTGACTGCGCTCCTCCAAGCCAGTTACCTCGGTTCAAAGAGTTGGTAGCTCA
GAGAACCTTCGAAAAACCGCCCTGCAAGGCGGTTTTTTCGTTTTCAGAGCAAGAGATTACGCGCAGACCA
AAACGATCTCAAGAAGATCATCTTATTAAGGGGTCTGACGCTCAGTGGAACGAAAAATCAATCTAAAGTA
TATATGAGTAAACTTGGTCTGACAGTTACCTTAGAAAAACTCATCGAGCATCAAATGAAACTGCAATTTA
TTCATATCAGGATTATCAATACCATATTTTTGAAAAAGCCGTTTCTGTAATGAAGGAGAAAACTCACCGA
GGCAGTTCCATAGGATGGCAAGATCCTGGTATCGGTCTGCGATTCCGACTCGTCCAACATCAATACAACC
TATTAATTTCCCCTCGTCAAAAATAAGGTTATCAAGTGAGAAATCACCATGAGTGACGACTGAATCCGGT
GAGAATGGCAAAAGCTTATGCATTTCTTTCCAGACTTGTTCAACAGGCCAGCCATTACGCTCGTCATCAA
AATCACTCGCATCAACCAAACCGTTATTCATTCGTGATTGCGCCTGAGCGAGACGAAATACGCGATCGCT
GTTAAAAGGACAATTACAAACAGGAATCGAATGCAACCGGCGCAGGAACACTGCCAGCGCATCAACAATA
TTTTCACCTGAATCAGGATATTCTTCTAATACCTGGAATGCTGTTTTCCCGGGGATCGCAGTGGTGAGTA
ACCATGCATCATCAGGAGTACGGATAAAATGCTTGATGGTCGGAAGAGGCATAAATTCCGTCAGCCAGTT
TAGTCTGACCATCTCATCTGTAACATCATTGGCAACGCTACCTTTGCCATGTTTCAGAAACAACTCTGGC
GCATCGGGCTTCCCATACAATCGATAGATTGTCGCACCTGATTGCCCGACATTATCGCGAGCCCATTTAT
ACCCATATAAATCAGCATCCATGTTGGAATTTAATCGCGGCCTCGAGCAAGACGTTTCCCGTTGAATATG
GCTCATAACACCCCTTGTATTACTGTTTATGTAAGCAGACAGTTTTATTGTTCATGATGATATATTTTTA
TCTTGTGCAATGTACATCAGAGATTTTGAGACACAAGGAGAACGATCGTTGGCTGTGTTGACAATTAATC
ATCGGCTCGTATAATGTGTGGAATTGTGAGCGCTCACAATTAGGGTGTCTCAAGGTGCGTACCTTGACTG
ATGAGTCCGAAAGGACGAAACACCCCTCTACAAATAATTTTGTTTAAAATGTTCCCTAATAATCAGCAAA
GAGGTTACTAGATGGCAGGCGCAGTTGGTCGTCCGCGTCGTAGTGCACCGCGTCGTGCAGGTAAAAATCC
GCGTGAAGAAATTCTGGATGCAAGCGCAGAACTGTTTACCCGTCAGGGTTTTGCAACCACCAGTACCCAT
CAGATTGCAGATGCAGTTGGTATTCGTCAGGCAAGCCTGTATTATCATTTTCCGAGCAAAACCGAAATCT
TTCTGACCCTGCTGAAAAGCACCGTTGAACCGAGCACCGTTCTGGCAGAAGATCTGAGCACCCTGGATGC
AGGTCCGGAAATGCGTCTGTGGGCAATTGTTGCAAGCGAAGTTCGTCTGCTGCTGAGCACCAAATGGAAT
GTTGGTCGTCTGTATCAGCTGCCGATTGTTGGTAGCGAAGAATTTGCAGAATATCATAGCCAGCGTGAAG
CACTGACCAATGTTTTTCGTGATCTGGCAACCGAAATTGTTGGTGATGATCCGCGTGCAGAACTGCCGTT
TCATATTACCATGAGCGTTATTGAAATGCGTCGCAATGATGGTAAAATTCCGAGTCCGCTGAGCGCAGAT
AGCCTGCCGGAAACCGCAATTATGCTGGCAGATGCAAGCCTGGCAGTTCTGGGTGCACCGCTGCCTGCAG
ATCGTGTTGAAAAAACCCTGGAACTGATTAAACAGGCAGATGCAAAATAACTCGGTACCAAAGACGAACA
ATAAGACGCTGAAAAGCGTCTTTTTTCGTTTTGGTCCTACTCTTGTCCAACCAAATGATTCGTTACCAAT
TGACAGTTTCTATCGATCTATAGATAATGCTAGCAGCTGTCACCGGATGTGCTTTCCGGTCTGATGAGTC
CGTGAGGACGAAACAGCCTCTACAAATAATTTTGTTTAATACTAGAGAAAGAGGGGAAATACTAGATGGT
GAGCAAGGGCGAGGAGCTGTTCACCGGGGTGGTGCCCATCCTGGTCGAGCTGGACGGCGACGTAAACGGC
CACAAGTTCAGCGTGTCCGGCGAGGGCGAGGGCGATGCCACCTACGGCAAGCTGACCCTGAAGTTCATCT
GCACCACAGGCAAGCTGCCCGTGCCCTGGCCCACCCTCGTGACCACCTTCGGCTACGGCCTGCAATGCTT
CGCCCGCTACCCCGACCACATGAAGCTGCACGACTTCTTCAAGTCCGCCATGCCCGAAGGCTACGTCCAG
GAGCGCACCATCTTCTTCAAGGACGACGGCAACTACAAGACCCGCGCCGAGGTGAAGTTCGAGGGCGACA
CCCTGGTGAACCGCATCGAGCTGAAGGGCATCGACTTCAAGGAGGACGGCAACATCCTGGGGCACAAGCT
GGAGTACAACTACAACAGCCACAACGTCTATATCATGGCCGACAAGCAGAAGAACGGCATCAAGGTGAAC
TTCAAGATCCGCCACAACATCGAGGACGGCAGCGTGCAGCTCGCCGACCACTACCAGCAGAACACCCCAA
TCGGCGACGGCCCCGTGCTGCTGCCCGACAACCACTACCTTAGCTACCAGTCCGCCCTGAGCAAAGACCC
CAACGAGAAGCGCGATCACATGGTCCTGCTGGAGTTCGTGACCGCCGCCGGGATCACTCTCGGCATGGAC
GAGCTGTACAAGTAACTCGGTACCAAATTCCAGAAAAGAGGCCTCCCGAAAGGGGGGCCTTTTTTCGTTT
TGGTCCAATGGCGGCGCGCCATCGAATGGCGCAAAACCTTTCGCGGTATGGCATGATAGCGCCCGGAAGA
GAGTCAATTCAGGGTGGTGAATATGAAACCAGTAACGTTATACGATGTCGCAGAGTATGCCGGTGTCTCT
TATCAGACCGTTTCCCGCGTGGTGAACCAGGCCAGCCACGTTTCTGCGAAAACGCGGGAAAAAGTGGAAG
CGGCGATGGCGGAGCTGAATTACATTCCCAACCGCGTGGCACAACAACTGGCGGGCAAACAGTCGTTGCT
GATTGGCGTTGCCACCTCCAGTCTGGCCCTGCACGCGCCGTCGCAAATTGTCGCGGCGATTAAATCTCGC
GCCGATCAACTGGGTGCCAGCGTGGTGGTGTCGATGGTAGAACGAAGCGGCGTCGAAGCCTGTAAAGCGG
CGGTGCACAATCTTCTCGCGCAACGCGTCAGTGGGCTGATCATTAACTATCCGCTGGATGACCAGGATGC
CATTGCTGTGGAAGCTGCCTGCACTAATGTTCCGGCGTTATTTCTTGATGTCTCTGACCAGACACCCATC
AACAGTATTATTTTCTCCCATGAGGACGGTACGCGACTGGGCGTGGAGCATCTGGTCGCATTGGGTCACC
AGCAAATCGCGCTGTTAGCGGGCCCATTAAGTTCTGTCTCGGCGCGTCTGCGTCTGGCTGGCTGGCATAA
ATATCTCACTCGCAATCAAATTCAGCCGATAGCGGAACGGGAAGGCGACTGGAGTGCCATGTCCGGTTTT
CAACAAACCATGCAAATGCTGAATGAGGGCATCGTTCCCACTGCGATGCTGGTTGCCAACGATCAGATGG
CGCTGGGCGCAATGCGCGCCATTACCGAGTCCGGGCTGCGCGTTGGTGCGGATATCTCGGTAGTGGGATA
CGACGATACCGAAGATAGCTCATGTTATATCCCGCCGTTAACCACCATCAAACAGGATTTTCGCCTGCTG
GGGCAAACCAGCGTGGACCGCTTGCTGCAACTCTCTCAGGGCCAGGCGGTGAAGGGCAATCAGCTGTTGC
CAGTCTCACTGGTGAAAAGAAAAACCACCCTGGCGCCCAATACGCAAACCGCCTCTCCCCGCGCGTTGGC
CGATTCATTAATGCAGCTGGCACGACAGGTTTCCCGACTGGAAAGCGGGCAGTGATAATCCAGGAGGAAA
AAAATGTCCAGATTAGATAAAAGTAAAGTGATTAACAGCGCATTAGAGCTGCTTAATGAGGTCGGAATCG
AAGGTTTAACAACCCGTAAACTCGCCCAGAAGCTAGGTGTAGAGCAGCCTACATTGTATTGGCATGTAAA
AAATAAGCGGGCTTTGCTCGACGCCTTAGCCATTGAGATGTTAGATAGGCACCATACTCACTTTTGCCCT
TTAGAAGGGGAAAGCTGGCAAGATTTTTTACGTAATAACGCTAAAAGTTTTAGATGTGCTTTACTAAGTC
ATCGCGATGGAGCAAAAGTACATTTAGGTACACGGCCTACAGAAAAACAGTATGAAACTCTCGAAAATCA
ATTAGCCTTTTTATGCCAACAAGGTTTTTCACTAGAGAATGCATTATATGCACTCAGCGCTGTGGGGCAT
TTTACTTTAGGTTGCGTATTGGAAGATCAAGAGCATCAAGTCGCTAAAGAAGAAAGGGAAACACCTACTA
CTGATAGTATGCCGCCATTATTACGACAAGCTATCGAATTATTTGATCACCAAGGTGCAGAGCCAGCCTT
CTTATTCGGCCTTGAATTGATCATATGCGGATTAGAAAAACAACTTAAATGTGAAAGTGGGTCCTAATAA
TTGGTAACGAATCAGACAATTGACGGCTCGAGGGAGTAGCATAGGGTTTGCAGAATCCCTGCTTCGTCCA
TTTGACAGGCACATTATGCATCGATGATAAGCTGTCAAACATGAGCAGATCCTCTACGCCGGACGCATCG
TGGCCGGCATCACCGGCGCCACAGGTGCGGTTGCTGGCGCCTATATCGCCGACATCACCGATGGGGAAGA
TCGGGCTCGCCACTTCGGGCTCATGAGCAAATATTTTATCTGAGGT
