>Addgene plasmid #74676 | pAmtR-A1 | addgene partial sequence | sequence record 142618 | EGFP-N 5'-CGTCGCCGTCCAGCTCGACCAG-3'
CTCACCATCTAGTATTTCCCCTCTTTCTCTAGTATTAAACAAAATTATTTGTAGAGGCTGTTTCGTCCTC
ACGGACTCATCAGACCGGAAAGCACATCCGGTGACAGCTGCTAGCATTATCTATAGATCGATAGAAACTG
TCAATTGGTAACGAATCATTTGGTTGGACAAGAGTAGGACCAAAACGAAAAAAGACGCTTTTCAGCGTCT
TATTGTTCGTCTTTGGTACCGAGTTATTTTGCATCTGCCTGTTTAATCAGTTCCAGGGTTTTTTCAACAC
GATCTGCAGGCAGCGGTGCACCCAGAACTGCCAGGCTTGCATCTGCCAGCATAATTGCGGTTTCCGGCAG
GCTATCTGCGCTCAGCGGACTCGGAATTTTACCATCATTGCGACGCATTTCAATAACGCTCATGGTAATA
TGAAACGGCAGTTCTGCACGCGGATCATCACCAACAATTTCGGTTGCCAGATCACGAAAAACATTGGTCA
GTGCTTCACGCTGGCTATGATATTCTGCAAATTCTTCGCTACCAACAATCGGCAGCTGATACAGACGACC
AACATTCCATTTGGTGCTCAGCAGCAGACGAACTTCGCTTGCAACAATTGCCCACAGACGCATTTCCGGA
CCTGCATCCAGGGTGCTCAGATCTTCTGCCAGAACGGTGCTCGGTTCAACGGTGCTTTTCAGCAGGGTCA
GAAAGATTTCGGTTTTGCTCGGAAAATGATAATACAGGCTTGCCTGACGAATACCAACTGCATCTGCAAT
CTGATGGGTACTGGTGGTTGCAAA
