>Addgene plasmid #74676 | pAmtR-A1 | addgene partial sequence | sequence record 146412 | pENTR-R 5'-ATGGCTCATAACACCCCTTG-3'
TGATGATATATTTTTATCTTGTGCAATGTACATCAGAGATTTTGAGACACAAGGAGAACGATCGTTGGCT
GTGTTGACAATTAATCATCGGCTCGTATAATGTGTGGAATTGTGAGCGCTCACAATTAGGGTGTCTCAAG
GTGCGTACCTTGACTGATGAGTCCGAAAGGACGAAACACCCCTCTACAAATAATTTTGTTTAAAATGTTC
CCTAATAATCAGCAAAGAGGTTACTAGATGGCAGGCGCAGTTGGTCGTCCGCGTCGTAGTGCACCGCGTC
GTGCAGGTAAAAATCCGCGTGAAGAAATTCTGGATGCAAGCGCAGAACTGTTTACCCGTCAGGGTTTTGC
AACCACCAGTACCCATCAGATTGCAGATGCAGTTGGTATTCGTCAGGCAAGCCTGTATTATCATTTTCCG
AGCAAAACCGAAATCTTTCTGACCCTGCTGAAAAGCACCGTTGAACCGAGCACCGTTCTGGCAGAAGATC
TGAGCACCCTGGATGCAGGTCCGGAAATGCGTCTGTGGGCAATTGTTGCAAGCGAAGTTCGTCTGCTGCT
GAGCACCAAATGGAATGTTGGTCGTCTGTATCAGCTGCCGATTGTTGGTAGCGAAGAATTTGCAGAATAT
CATAGCCAGCGTGAAGCACTGACCAATGTTTTTCGTGATCTGGCAACCGAAATTGTTGGTGATGATCCGC
GTGCAGAACTGCCGTTTCATATTACCATGAGCGTTATTGAAATGCGTCGCAATGATGGTAAAATTCCGAG
TCCGCTGAGCGCAGATAGCCTGCCGGAA
